>Addgene plasmid #31417 | Ube2s | addgene partial sequence | sequence record 37220 | Gal4-AD 5'-AATACCACTACAATGGAT-3'
GAGATCTCTATGGCTTACCCATACGATGTTCCAGATTACGCTAGCTTGGGTGGTCATATGGCCATGGAGG
CCGGATCTACAAGTTTGTACAAAAAAGCAGGCTCCGCGGCCGCCCCCTTCACCATGAACTCCAACGTGGA
GAACCTACCCCCGCACATCATCCGCCTGGTGTACAAGGAGGTGACGACACTGACCGCAGACCCACCCGAT
GGCATCAAGGTCTTTCCCAACGAGGAGGACCTCACCGACCTCCAGGTCACCATCGAGGGCCCTGAGGGGA
CCCCATATGCTGGAGGTCTGTTCCGCATGAAACTCCTGCTGGGGAAGGACTTCCCTGCCTCCCCACCCAA
GGGCTACTTCCTGACCAAGATCTTCCACCCGAACGTGGGCGCCAATGGCGAGATCTGCGTCAACGTGCTC
AAGAGGGACTGGACGGCTGAGCTGGGCATCCGACACGTACTGCTGACCATCAAGTGCCTGCTGATCCACC
CTAACCCCGAGTCTGCACTCAACGAGGAGGCGGGCCGCCTGCTCTTGGAGAACTACGAGGAGTATGCGGC
TCGGGCCCGTCTGCTCACAGAGATCCACGGGGGCGCCGGCGGGCCCAGCGGCAGGGCCGAAGCCGGTCGG
GCCCTGGCCAGTGGCACTGAAGCTTCCTCCACCGACCCTGGGGCCCCAGGGGGCCCGGGAGGGGCTGAGG
GTCCCATGGCCAAGAAGCATGCTGGCGAGCGCGATAAGAAGCTGGCGG
