[The description below was written by a language model from this plasmid's Addgene catalogue record.]
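Description:
Ube2s is a yeast expression plasmid built on the pACT2 backbone (about 8.1 kb without insert), a commercial yeast two-hybrid "prey" vector. It carries a human ubiquitin-conjugating enzyme (E2) coding sequence of roughly 400 bp, inserted by restriction cloning. The name indicates that the insert is UBE2S. The linked Entrez Gene entry, however, is UBA7, a ubiquitin-like modifier activating enzyme, so this annotation appears inconsistent with the name and the insert description and should be treated with caution. The record lists an HA epitope tag contributed by the backbone at the N terminus of the insert. The recommended sequencing primer anneals in the GAL4 activation domain, consistent with the usual pACT2 design in which the insert is expressed as a GAL4 AD–HA fusion protein.

In bacteria the plasmid is selected with ampicillin. The record does not state the yeast promoter, yeast selectable marker, or origins of replication, and no feature table is provided. pACT2 vectors are generally known to use a LEU2 marker and a 2μ origin for maintenance in yeast, but this is not confirmed here.

The associated study examined how interactions between E2 enzymes and the BRCA1 RING domain determine whether mono-ubiquitin or specific polyubiquitin chain linkages are made. The construct therefore most plausibly serves as an activation-domain prey for yeast two-hybrid testing of E2 binding to a RING E3 bait. The HA tag allows detection of the fusion protein by immunoblotting.
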