Addgene plasmid #31417: Ube2s
Depositing lab: Rachel Klevit. Depositing organization: University of Washington. Publication: E2-BRCA1 RING interactions dictate synthesis of mono- or specific polyubiquitin chain linkages. Christensen DE, Brzovic PS, Klevit RE. Nat Struct Mol Biol. 2007 Oct . 14(10):941-8. 10.1038/nsmb1295 PubMed 17873885.
Backbone
  Vector backbone: pACT2
  Backbone manufacturer: Clonetech
  Backbone size w/o insert (bp): 8100
  Vector type: Yeast Expression
Growth in bacteria
  Bacterial resistance: Ampicillin, 100 μg/mL
  Growth temperature: 37°C
  Growth strain: DH5alpha
  Copy number: Unknown
Gene/Insert
  Gene/Insert name: Ubiquitin Conjugating Enzyme
  Species: H. sapiens (human)
  Insert size (bp): 400
  Entrez Gene: UBA7 (a.k.a. D8, UBA1B, UBE1L, UBE2, UBE7)
  Tag / fusion protein: HA (N terminal on backbone)
  Cloning method: Restriction Enzyme
  Sequencing primers: 5′ GAL4 AD
Terms and licenses: Academic/Nonprofit Terms; Industry Terms: Not Available to Industry
How to cite: Ube2s was a gift from Rachel Klevit (Addgene plasmid # 31417 ; http://n2t.net/addgene:31417 ; RRID:Addgene_31417)
